Addgene plasmid #152307: pGBW-m4134533
Purpose: Mammalian expression plasmid for SARS-CoV-2 N (nucleocapsid)
Depositing lab: Ginkgo Bioworks & Benjie Chen. Depositing organization: Ginkgo Bioworks.
Backbone
  Vector backbone: pTwist_CMV_Hygro_6
  Backbone size w/o insert (bp): 6525
  Vector type: Mammalian Expression
  Selectable markers: Hygromycin
Growth in bacteria
  Bacterial resistance: Ampicillin, 100 μg/mL
  Growth temperature: 37°C
  Growth strain: DH5alpha
  Copy number: High Copy
Gene/Insert
  Gene/Insert name: SARS-CoV-2 N (nucleocapsid) (alt names: nucleocapsid phosphoprotein; N protein)
  Species: Severe acute respiratory syndrome coronavirus 2
  Insert size (bp): 1253
  Mutation: wt
  Entrez Gene: N (a.k.a. GU280_gp10)
  Promoter: CMV
  Tag / fusion protein: Cleavable TEV;HA (C terminal on backbone)
  Cloning method: Unknown
Resource information
  A portion of this plasmid was derived from a plasmid made by: GinkgoBioworks
Depositor comments: NCBI reference sequence: YP_009724397.2
How to cite: pGBW-m4134533 was a gift from Ginkgo Bioworks & Benjie Chen (Addgene plasmid # 152307 ; http://n2t.net/addgene:152307 ; RRID:Addgene_152307)
