[The description below was written by a language model from this plasmid's Addgene catalogue record and pLannotate feature annotations shown in this document.]
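Description:
pGBW-m4134533 is a mammalian expression plasmid built on the pTwist_CMV_Hygro_6 backbone that carries the wild-type nucleocapsid (N) gene of SARS-CoV-2. It is maintained in E. coli as a high-copy plasmid through a ColE1/pUC-type origin of replication and is selected with ampicillin via a β-lactamase (AmpR) gene. For selection in mammalian cells it carries a hygromycin B phosphotransferase cassette, which the feature table shows lying directly downstream of a human ubiquitin C (UbC) promoter and followed by a synthetic polyadenylation signal. The sequenced record is 7,845 nt long.

The N open reading frame sits downstream of the human cytomegalovirus immediate-early enhancer and promoter elements, which provide strong constitutive transcription in most mammalian cell lines, and an SV40 polyadenylation signal is annotated downstream of the coding sequence. According to the catalogue entry, the backbone supplies a C-terminal tag consisting of a TEV protease cleavage site and an HA epitope, allowing immunodetection or immunoprecipitation of N and removal of the tag. These tag elements are not annotated separately in the feature table, although there is unannotated sequence between the end of the N CDS and the polyadenylation signal. The expression unit is bracketed by short β-globin insulator elements and by bacterial and phage transcription terminators (rrnG and T7), an arrangement that helps isolate the cassette from read-through transcription and from neighbouring regulatory elements.

The record gives the purpose simply as mammalian expression of N. The hygromycin marker would also permit selection of stably expressing cells.
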