Features (pLannotate 1.2.2; 19 found; start..end, strand, type, name):
    432..1453    +  CDS            HygR (fragment): hygromycin B phosphotransferase confers resistance to hygromycin
   1481..1529    +  polyA_signal   poly(A) signal: synthetic polyadenylation signal
   1795..2655    +  CDS            AmpR: β-lactamase; bla; confers resistance to ampicillin, carbenicillin, and related antibiotics
   2668..2804    +  terminator     rrnG terminator: transcription terminator from the E. coli ribosomal RNA rrnG operon (Albrechtsen et al., 1991)
   2956..3027    +  misc_feature   5' β-globin insulator: insulator upstream of the human β-globin locus (Farrell et al., 2002)
   3032..3078    -  terminator     T7 terminator: transcription terminator for bacteriophage T7 RNA polymerase
   3096..3144    -  polyA_signal   poly(A) signal: synthetic polyadenylation signal
   3225..3528    +  enhancer       CMV enhancer: human cytomegalovirus immediate early enhancer
   3601..3618    -  promoter       CMV promoter (fragment): human cytomegalovirus (CMV) immediate early promoter
   3681..3732    +  promoter       CMVd2 promoter: truncated human cytomegalovirus (CMV) immediate early promoter that yields moderately reduced expression relative to the full-length promoter
   3807..5063    +  CDS            N: NCAP_SARS2 - Experimental evidence at protein level: Swiss-Prot protein existence level 1. Packages the positive strand viral genome RNA into a helical ribonucleocapsid (RNP) and plays a fundamental role during virion assembly through its interactions with the viral genome and membrane protein M. Plays an important role in enhancing the efficiency of subgenomic viral RNA transcription as well as viral replication (By similarity). May modulate transforming growth factor-beta signaling by binding host smad3 (By similarity). From Severe acute respiratory syndrome coronavirus 2 (2019-nCoV) (SARS-C
   5180..5301    -  polyA_signal   SV40 poly(A) signal: SV40 polyadenylation signal
   5324..5393    -  CDS            large T antigen (fragment): large T antigen from SV40 (simian virus 40)
   5416..5462    +  terminator     T7 terminator: transcription terminator for bacteriophage T7 RNA polymerase
   5492..5628    +  terminator     rrnG terminator: transcription terminator from the E. coli ribosomal RNA rrnG operon (Albrechtsen et al., 1991)
   5673..5744    +  misc_feature   3' β-globin insulator: insulator downstream of the human β-globin locus (Farrell et al., 2002)
   5970..6558    -  rep_origin     ori: high-copy-number ColE1/pMB1/pBR322/pUC origin of replication
   6730..6794    -  CDS            bla(M) (fragment): β-lactamase lacking the signal sequence; bla(M); allows cytosolic expression of β-lactamase
   7058..422     +  promoter       UbC promoter (across the origin): human ubiquitin C promoter
>Addgene plasmid #152307 | pGBW-m4134533 | addgene full sequence | sequence record 307391 | Addgene NGS Result
CCGTTGGGCAGTGCACCCGTACCTTTGGGAGCGCGCGCCCTCGTCGTGTCGTGACGTCACCCGTTCTGTT
GGCTTATAATGCAGGGTGGGGCCACCTGCCGGTAGGTGTGCGGTAGGCTTTTCTCCGTCGCAGGACGCAG
GGTTCGGGCCTAGGGTAGGCTCTCCTGAATCGACAGGCGCCGGACCTCTGGTGAGGGGAGGGATAAGTGA
GGCGTCAGTTTCTTTGGTCGGTTTTATGTACCTATCTTCTTAAGTAGCTGAAGCTCCGGTTTTGAACTAT
GCGCTCGGGGTTGGCGAGTGTGTTTTGTGAAGTTTTTTAGGCACCTTTTGAAATGTAATCATTTGGGTCA
ATATGTAATTTTCAGTGTTAGACTTGTAAATTGTCCGCTAAATTCTGGCCGTTTTTGGCTTTTTTGTTAG
ACAACATGGGTAAAAAGCCTGAACTCACCGCGACGTCTGTCGAGAAGTTTCTGATCGAAAAGTTCGACAG
CGTCTCCGACCTGATGCAGCTCTCGGAGGGCGAAGAATCTCGTGCTTTCAGCTTCGATGTAGGAGGGCGT
GGATATGTCCTGCGGGTAAATAGCTGCGCCGATGGTTTCTACAAAGATCGTTATGTTTATCGGCACTTTG
CATCCGCCGCGCTCCCGATTCCGGAAGTGCTTGACATTGGGGAGTTCAGCGAGAGCCTGACCTATTGCAT
CTCCCGCCGTGCACAGGGTGTCACGTTGCAAGACCTGCCTGAAACCGAACTGCCCGCTGTTCTGCAGCCG
GTCGCGGAGGCAATGGATGCCATCGCTGCCGCCGATCTTAGCCAGACGAGCGGGTTCGGCCCATTCGGAC
CGCAAGGAATCGGTCAATACACTACATGGCGTGATTTCATATGCGCGATTGCTGATCCCCATGTGTATCA
CTGGCAAACTGTGATGGACGACACCGTCAGTGCGTCCGTCGCGCAGGCTCTCGATGAGCTGATGCTTTGG
GCCGAGGACTGCCCCGAAGTCCGGCACCTCGTGCACGCGGATTTCGGCTCCAACAATGTCCTGACGGACA
ATGGCCGCATAACAGCGGTCATTGACTGGAGCGAGGCGATGTTCGGGGATTCCCAATACGAGGTCGCCAA
CATCTTCTTCTGGAGGCCGTGGTTGGCTTGTATGGAGCAGCAGACGCGCTACTTCGAGCGGAGGCATCCG
GAGCTTGCAGGATCGCCCCGGCTCCGGGCGTATATGCTCCGCATTGGTCTTGACCAACTCTATCAGAGCT
TGGTTGACGGCAATTTCGATGATGCAGCTTGGGCGCAGGGTCGATGCGACGCAATCGTCCGATCCGGAGC
CGGGACTGTCGGGCGTACACAAATCGCCCGCAGAAGCGCCGCCGTCTGGACCGATGGCTGTGTAGAAGTA
CTCGCCGATAGTGGAAACCGACGCCCCAGCACTCGTCCGAGGGCAAAGGAATAAGCTAGTATGTAAGCCT
AGTCTTAGATAATAAAATCGCTATCCATCGAAGATGGATGTGTGTTGGTTTTTTGTGTGTGTAACGCTAG
GCGCGCCTGGTGTACCGAGAACGATCCTCTCAGTGCGAGTCTCGACGATCCATATCGTTGCTTGGCAGTC
AGCCAGTCGGAATCCAGCTTGGGACCCAGGAAGTCCAATCGTCAGATATTGTACTCAAGCCTGGTCACGG
CAGCGTACCGATCTGTTTAAACCTAGATATTGATAGTCTGATCGGTCAACGTATAATCGAGTCCTAGCTT
TTGCAAACATCTATCAAGAGACAGGATCAGCAGGAGGCTTTCGCATGAGTATTCAACATTTCCGTGTCGC
CCTTATTCCCTTTTTTGCGGCATTTTGCCTTCCTGTTTTTGCTCACCCAGAAACGCTGGTGAAAGTAAAA
GATGCTGAAGATCAGTTGGGTGCGCGAGTGGGTTACATCGAACTGGATCTCAACAGCGGTAAGATCCTTG
AGAGTTTTCGCCCCGAAGAACGCTTTCCAATGATGAGCACTTTTAAAGTTCTGCTATGTGGCGCGGTATT
ATCCCGTATTGACGCCGGGCAAGAGCAACTCGGTCGCCGCATACACTATTCTCAGAATGACTTGGTTGAG
TATTCACCAGTCACAGAAAAGCATCTTACGGATGGCATGACAGTAAGAGAATTATGCAGTGCTGCCATAA
CCATGAGTGATAACACTGCGGCCAACTTACTTCTGACAACGATTGGAGGACCGAAGGAGCTAACCGCTTT
TTTGCACAACATGGGGGATCATGTAACTCGCCTTGATCGTTGGGAACCGGAGCTGAATGAAGCCATACCA
AACGACGAGCGTGACACCACGATGCCTGTAGCAATGGCAACAACCTTGCGTAAACTATTAACTGGCGAAC
TACTTACTCTAGCTTCCCGGCAACAGTTGATAGACTGGATGGAGGCGGATAAAGTTGCAGGACCACTTCT
GCGCTCGGCCCTTCCGGCTGGCTGGTTTATTGCTGATAAATCTGGAGCCGGTGAGCGTGGGTCTCGCGGT
ATCATTGCAGCACTGGGGCCAGATGGTAAGCCCTCCCGTATCGTAGTTATCTACACGACGGGGAGTCAGG
CAACTATGGATGAACGAAATAGACAGATCGCTGAGATAGGTGCCTCACTGATTAAGCATTGGTAACCGAT
TCTAGGTGCATTGGCGCAGAAAAAAATGCCTGATGCGACGCTGCGCGTCTTATACTCCCACATATGCCAG
ATTCAGCAACGGATACGGCTTCCCCAACTTGCCCACTTCCATACGTGTCCTCCTTACCAGAAATTTATCC
TTAAGATCCCGAATCGTTTAAACTCGACTCTGGCTCTATCGAATCTCCGTCGTTTCGAGCTTACGCGAAC
AGCCGTGGCGCTCATTTGCTCGTCGGGCATCGAATCTCGTCAGCTATCGTCAGCTTACCTTTTTGGCAGC
GATCGCGGCTCCCGACATCTTGGACCATTAGCTCCACAGGTATCTTCTTCCCTCTAGTGGTCATAACAGC
AGCTTCAGCTACCTCTCAATTCAAAAAACCCCTCAAGACCCGTTTAGAGGCCCCAAGGGGTTATGCTATC
AATCGTTGCGTTACACACACAAAAAACCAACACACATCCATCTTCGATGGATAGCGATTTTATTATCTAA
CTGCTGATCGAGTGTAGCCAGATCTAGTAATCAATTACGGGGTCATTAGTTCATAGCCCATATATGGAGT
TCCGCGTTACATAACTTACGGTAAATGGCCCGCCTGGCTGACCGCCCAACGACCCCCGCCCATTGACGTC
AATAATGACGTATGTTCCCATAGTAACGCCAATAGGGACTTTCCATTGACGTCAATGGGTGGAGTATTTA
CGGTAAACTGCCCACTTGGCAGTACATCAAGTGTATCATATGCCAAGTACGCCCCCTATTGACGTCAATG
ACGGTAAATGGCCCGCCTGGCATTATGCCCAGTACATGACCTTATGGGACTTTCCTACTTGGCAGTACAT
CTACGTATTAGTCATCGCTATTACCATGCTGATGCGGTTTTGGCAGTACATCAATGGGCGTGGATAGCGG
TTTGACTCACGGGGATTTCCAAGTCTCCACCCCATTGACGTCAATGGGAGTTTGTTTTGGCACCAAAATC
AACGGGACTTTCCAAAATGTCGTAACAACTCCGCCCCATTGACGCAAATGGGCGGTAGGCGTGTACGGTG
GGAGGTCTATATAAGCAGAGCTGGTTTAGTGAACCGTCAGATCAGATCTTTGTCGATCCTACCATCCACT
CGACACACCCGCCAGCGGCCGCCACCATGTCTGATAATGGACCACAGAACCAACGCAATGCACCCCGAAT
CACTTTTGGCGGTCCGTCCGACAGTACCGGGAGCAACCAGAACGGCGAAAGATCGGGAGCTCGTTCAAAA
CAGCGGAGGCCTCAAGGGTTACCCAATAACACGGCCAGCTGGTTCACAGCGTTGACCCAGCATGGCAAGG
AGGACCTCAAGTTCCCTCGGGGTCAGGGGGTCCCAATAAATACAAACAGTTCCCCTGATGACCAAATTGG
ATACTATAGACGCGCTACTAGGAGGATCCGTGGCGGGGATGGAAAAATGAAGGACCTTTCTCCCAGATGG
TACTTTTATTACCTGGGTACTGGCCCAGAGGCCGGTCTACCGTATGGAGCAAACAAAGATGGCATTATTT
GGGTGGCCACGGAAGGAGCACTGAATACCCCAAAGGATCACATCGGCACCCGGAATCCAGCCAACAATGC
TGCTATCGTTCTGCAACTCCCCCAGGGGACAACATTGCCTAAAGGCTTCTATGCCGAGGGCAGTAGAGGT
GGCAGCCAGGCGTCCTCACGCAGCTCTTCTCGATCTCGGAACAGCTCAAGAAATTCCACTCCCGGGAGTT
CCCGAGGAACCAGCCCAGCAAGGATGGCTGGCAATGGTGGAGATGCCGCTCTGGCCCTACTTCTGCTGGA
CCGCCTCAATCAGTTAGAATCAAAGATGTCGGGGAAGGGGCAGCAACAGCAGGGACAGACCGTAACTAAA
AAGAGTGCAGCGGAGGCCTCTAAAAAGCCTCGGCAGAAACGTACGGCAACAAAGGCTTACAACGTGACCC
AGGCCTTTGGCCGTAGAGGACCCGAACAGACACAAGGGAACTTTGGTGACCAAGAGTTGATAAGGCAGGG
AACCGACTACAAACACTGGCCTCAGATCGCCCAATTCGCACCGAGCGCGAGCGCATTTTTCGGAATGTCA
CGAATTGGCATGGAGGTGACACCTTCGGGAACCTGGCTGACATACACTGGCGCCATAAAGCTCGATGACA
AAGATCCCAACTTCAAGGATCAAGTCATCTTGCTGAATAAGCATATTGACGCGTATAAAACTTTTCCACC
CACGGAACCGAAGAAGGACAAGAAAAAGAAAGCTGATGAGACACAGGCGCTTCCACAAAGGCAGAAAAAG
CAGCAGACGGTTACTCTACTGCCCGCCGCAGACCTAGATGACTTCTCCAAACAGCTTCAGCAGTCTATGA
GTAGCGCCGACTCAACCCAAGCTGAAAACCTTTACTTTCAGTCGTACCCCTATGACGTACCAGATTATGC
GTAAGGATCCGCAGGCCTCTGCTAGCTTGACTGACTGAGATACAGCGTACCTTCAGCTCACAGACATGAT
AAGATACATTGATGAGTTTGGACAAACCACAACTAGAATGCAGTGAAAAAAATGCTTTATTTGTGAAATT
TGTGATGCTATTGCTTTATTTGTAACCATTATAAGCTGCAATAAACAAGTTAACAACAACAATTGCATTC
ATTTTATGTTTCAGGTTCAGGGGGAGGTGTGGGAGGTTTTTTAAAGCAAGTAAAACCTCTACAAATGTGG
TATTGGCCCATCTCTATCGGTATCGTAGCATAACCCCTTGGGGCCTCTAAACGGGTCTTGAGGGGTTTTT
TGTGCCCCTCGGGCCGGATTGCTATCTACCGGCATTGGCGCAGAAAAAAATGCCTGATGCGACGCTGCGC
GTCTTATACTCCCACATATGCCAGATTCAGCAACGGATACGGCTTCCCCAACTTGCCCACTTCCATACGT
GTCCTCCTTACCAGAAATTTATCCTTAAGGTCGTCAGCTATCCTGCAGGCGATCTCTCGATTTCGATCAA
GACATTCCTTTAATGGTCTTTTCTGGACACCACTAGGGGTCAGAAGTAGTTCATCAAACTTTCTTCCCTC
CCTAATCTCATTGGTTACCTTGGGCTATCGAAACTTAATTAACCAGTCAAGTCAGCTACTTGGCGAGATC
GACTTGTCTGGGTTTCGACTACGCTCAGAATTGCGTCAGTCAAGTTCGATCTGGTCCTTGCTATTGCACC
CGTTCTCCGATTACGAGTTTCATTTAAATCATGTGAGCAAAAGGCCAGCAAAAGGCCAGGAACCGTAAAA
AGGCCGCGTTGCTGGCGTTTTTCCATAGGCTCCGCCCCCCTGACGAGCATCACAAAAATCGACGCTCAAG
TCAGAGGTGGCGAAACCCGACAGGACTATAAAGATACCAGGCGTTTCCCCCTGGAAGCTCCCTCGTGCGC
TCTCCTGTTCCGACCCTGCCGCTTACCGGATACCTGTCCGCCTTTCTCCCTTCGGGAAGCGTGGCGCTTT
CTCATAGCTCACGCTGTAGGTATCTCAGTTCGGTGTAGGTCGTTCGCTCCAAGCTGGGCTGTGTGCACGA
ACCCCCCGTTCAGCCCGACCGCTGCGCCTTATCCGGTAACTATCGTCTTGAGTCCAACCCGGTAAGACAC
GACTTATCGCCACTGGCAGCAGCCACTGGTAACAGGATTAGCAGAGCGAGGTATGTAGGCGGTGCTACAG
AGTTCTTGAAGTGGTGGCCTAACTACGGCTACACTAGAAGAACAGTATTTGGTATCTGCGCTCTGCTGAA
GCCAGTTACCTTCGGAAAAAGAGTTGGTAGCTCTTGATCCGGCAAACAAACCACCGCTGGTAGCGGTGGT
TTTTTTGTTTGCAAGCAGCAGATTACGCGCAGAAAAAAAGGATCTCAAGAAGATCCTTTGATCTTTTCTA
CGGGGTCTGACGCTCAGTGGAACGAAAACTCACGTTAAGGGATTTTGGTCATGAGATTATCAAAAAGGAT
CTTCACCTAGATCCTTTTAAATTAAAAATGAAGTTTTAAATCAATCTAAAGTATATATGAGTAAACTTGG
TCTGACAGTTACCAATGCTTAATCAGTGAGGCACCTATCTCAGCGATCTGTCTATTTCGTTCATCCATAG
TTGCATTTAAATTTCCGAACTCTCCAAGGCCCTCGTCGGAAAATCTTCAAACCTTTCGTCCGATCCATCT
TGCAGGCTACCTCTCGAACGAACTATCGCAAGTCTCTTGGCCGGCCTTGCGCCTTGGCTATTGCTTGGCA
GCGCCTATCGCCAGGTATTACTCCAATCCCGAATATCCGAGATCGGGATCACCCGAGAGAAGTTCAACCT
ACATCCTCAATCCCGATCTATCCGAGATCCGAGGAATATCGAAATCGGGGCGCGCCTGGCCTCCGCGCCG
GGTTTTGGCGCCTCCCGCGGGCGCCCCCCTCGTCACGGCGAGCGCTGCCACGTCAGACGAAGGGCGCAGG
AGCGTCCTGATCCTTCCGCCCGGACGCTCAGGACAGCGGCCCGCTGCTCATAAGACTCGGCCTTAGAACC
CCAGTATCAGCAGAAGGACATTTTAGGACGGGACTTGGGTGACTCTAGGGCACTGGTTTTCTTTCCAGAG
AGCGGAACAGGCGAGGAAAAGTAGTCCCTTCTCGGCGATTCTGCGGAGGGATCTCCGTGGGGCGGTGAAC
GCCGATGATTATATAAGGACGCGCCGGGTGTGGCACAGCTAGTTCCGTCGCAGCCGGGATTTGGGTCGCG
GTTCTTGTTTGTGGATCGCTGTGATCGTCACTTGGTGAGTAGCGGGCTGCTGGGCTGGCCGGGGCTTTCG
TGGCCGCCGGGCCGCTCGGTGGGACGGAAGCGTGTGGAGAGACCGCCAAGGGCTGTAGTCTGGGTCCGCG
AGCAAGGTTGCCCTGAACTGGGGGTTGGGGGGAGCGCAGCAAAATGGCGGCTGTTCCCGAGTCTTGAATG
GAAGACGCTTGTGAGGCGGGCTGTGAGGTCGTTGAAACAAGGTGGGGGGCATGGTGGGCGGCAAGAACCC
AAGGTCTTGAGCCCTTCGCTAATGCGGGAAAGCTCTTATTCGGGTGAGATGGGCTGGGCACCATCTGGGG
ACCCTGACGTGAAGTTTGTCACTGACTGGAGAACTCGGTTTGTCGTCTGTTGCGGGGGCGGCAGTTATGG
CGGTG
